>Addgene plasmid #127342 | pCR8/GW_TOPO_Cdk13_Untagged | addgene full sequence | sequence record 246546 | Addgene NGS Result
CTTTCCTGCGTTATCCCCTGATTCTGTGGATAACCGTATTACCGCCTTTGAGTGAGCTGATACCGCTCGC
CGCAGCCGAACGACCGAGCGCAGCGAGTCAGTGAGCGAGGAAGCGGAAGAGCGCCCAATACGCAAACCGC
CTCTCCCCGCGCGTTGGCCGATTCATTAATGCAGCTGGCACGACAGGTTTCCCGACTGGAAAGCGGGCAG
TGAGCGCAACGCAATTAATACGCGTACCGCTAGCCAGGAAGAGTTTGTAGAAACGCAAAAAGGCCATCCG
TCAGGATGGCCTTCTGCTTAGTTTGATGCCTGGCAGTTTATGGCGGGCGTCCTGCCCGCCACCCTCCGGG
CCGTTGCTTCACAACGTTCAAATCCGCTCCCGGCGGATTTGTCCTACTCAGGAGAGCGTTCACCGACAAA
CAACAGATAAAACGAAAGGCCCAGTCTTCCGACTGAGCCTTTCGTTTTATTTGATGCCTGGCAGTTCCCT
ACTCTCGCGTTAACGCTAGCATGGATGTTTTCCCAGTCACGACGTTGTAAAACGACGGCCAGTCTTAAGC
TCGGGCCCCAAATAATGATTTTATTTTGACTGATAGTGACCTGTTCGTTGCAACAAATTGATGAGCAATG
CTTTTTTATAATGCCAACTTTGTACAAAAAAGCAGGCTCCGAATTCGCCCTTACTACTGGTACCGCCGCC
ACCATGCCTTCCAGCTCCGATACAGCTCTCGGCGGAGGAGGCGGACTCAGCTGGGCCGAGAAAAAGCTGG
AGGAGAGGAGGAAGAGGAGGAGGTTTCTCAGCCCTCAGCAGCCTCCTCTGCTGCTCCCTCTCCTGCAACC
TCAGCTCCTCCAACCCCCTCCTCCTCCCCCTCCTCTCCTGTTTCTGGCTGCTCCTGGAGCCGCTGCCGCT
GCCGCCGCTGCTGCTGCCGCTTCCAGCTCCTGTTTTAGCCCTGGCCCTCCTCTGGAGGTCAAGAGGCTGG
CCAGAGGAAAAAGGAGACCCGGCGGCAGGCAAAAGAGAAGGAGAGGACCTAGGGCCGGACAGGAAGCCGA
AAAGAGGAGAGTGTTCTCCCTGCCTCAACCCCAGCAGGATGGAGGCGGAGGAGCTTCCAGCGGAGGAGGA
GTGACACCCCTGGTGGAGTACGAGGACGTGTCCAGCCAAAGCGAACAAGGCCTGCTCCTGGGAGGAGCTA
GCGCTGCTACAGCTGCCACCGCTGCTGGAGGAACCGGAGGAAATGGAGGATCCCCCGCTTCCAGCAGCGG
AACCCAGAGAAGAGCCGAGGGCAGCGAGAGAAGACCTAGAAGGGACAGAAGGAGCTCCAGCGGCAGGTCC
AAAGAGAGGCACAGGGAACATAGGAGGAGAGATGGCACAAGGAGCGGATCCGAGGCCAGCAAGGCCAGAT
CCAGACACGGACACAGCGGCGAGGAAAGAGCCGAGGCTGCCAAATCCGGCTCCTCCAGCTCCTCCGGCGG
AAGAAGAAAGTCCGCCTCCGCCACATCCTCCAGCAGCAGCTCCAGGAAGGACAGGGACCTCAAGGCTCAT
AGGAGCAGGACCAAGAGCTCCAAGGAACCCCCTTCCGCCTACAAGGAGCCCCCCAAAGCCTACAGGGAAG
ACAAGTCCGAACCCAAGGCCTACAGGAGGAGGCAGAGGTCCCTCAGCCCTCTCGGAGGCAGAGACGAGTC
CCCTGTCAGCCACAGGGCTAGCCAGTCCCTGAGATCCAGGAAAAGCCCTTCCCCCGCTGGAGGCGGAAGC
AGCCCTTATTCCAGAAGACTGCCCAGGTCCCCTAGCCCCTACAGCAGGAGGAGATCCCCCAGCTACAGCA
GGCATTCCTCCTACGAGAGAGGAGGAGATGTCTCCCCCTCCCCCTACAGCTCCTCCTCCTGGAGGAGGAG
CAGATCCCCCTATTCCCCTGTGCTGAGGAGGTCCGCCAAGTCCAGGTCCAGGAGCCCTTACTCCTCCAGG
CACAGCAGAAGCAGGTCCAGGCACAGGCTGAGCAGGTCCAGAAGCAGGCACTCCTCCATCAGCCCCTCCA
CCCTGACACTGAAGAGCTCCCTGGCCGCCGAGCTCAACAAGAACAAGAAAGCTAGGGCCGCTGAGGCTGC
TAGAGCTGCCGAAGCCGCTAAAGCCGCCGAAGCCGCCAAAGCTGCTGAAGCCGCCGCCAAGGCTGCTAAG
GCCTCCAACGCTTCCACACCCACCAAGGGAAACACCGAGACCGGAGCCTCCGTCTCCCAGACCAACCACG
TGAAGGAAGTCAAGAAGCTTAAAACTGAGCATGCACCTTCTCCTTCAAGTGGTGGGACCGTCAAAAGCGA
CAAAGCAAAAACAAAGCCACCGCTTCAAGTAACAAAGGTAGACAATAATTTGACAGTAGAGAAAGCCACC
AAGAAAACAGTTGTTGGGAAGGAGAGTAAACCTGCTGCTACAAAGGAAGAACCAGTTTCCACTAAAGAGA
AAAGCAAGCCACTCACACCAAGCACAGGAGCCAAGGAGAAGGAGCAGCATGTGGCTTTAGTGACCTCTAC
GTTACCGCCATTACCTTTGCCTCCCATGCTGCCTGAAGATAAAGATGCTGATAGCTTAAGAGGCAACATT
TCTGTCAAAGCAGTTAAAAAAGAAGTAGAAAAGAAACTCCGATGTCTGCTTGCTGATTTACCATTGCCCC
CTGAGTTACCAGGAGGAGATGATCTTTCCAAGAGTCCAGAGGAGAAGAAAACAGCAGCACAGTTACATAG
CAAACGAAGGCCTAAAATATGTGGGCCTCGCTATGGTGAAATCAAAGAAAAAGATATTGACTGGGGGAAA
CGCTGCGTGGATAAATTTGATATCATCGGAATTATTGGAGAAGGTACTTATGGACAAGTTTACAAAGCCA
GGGACAAAGACACGGGAGAAATGGTAGCCTTAAAGAAAGTACGTCTGGATAATGAAAAGGAGGGTTTCCC
AATTACAGCAATTAGAGAAATTAAAATTCTTCGGCAACTCACCCACCAGAGTATCATCAATATGAAGGAA
ATCGTGACTGATAAAGAAGATGCTTTGGATTTTAAGAAAGACAAAGGTGCATTTTACCTGGTGTTTGAAT
ATATGGACCATGATCTGATGGGACTGCTGGAATCAGGCTTGGTTCATTTTAATGAAAACCATATAAAATC
TTTTATGAGACAGCTCATGGAAGGCCTGGATTATTGTCATAAGAAGAACTTTTTGCATAGAGATATTAAA
TGTTCAAATATCCTTCTAAATAATAGAGGACAGATAAAACTTGCAGATTTTGGACTTGCTCGTTTATATA
GCTCAGAAGAAAGTCGCCCATATACTAACAAGGTCATTACTTTGTGGTATCGTCCACCTGAATTGCTCTT
GGGAGAAGAACGATATACACCAGCCATTGATGTATGGAGCTGTGGATGTATCCTTGGTGAACTCTTCACT
AAAAAACCTATATTTCAAGCAAACCAGGAACTTGCACAGCTAGAGCTAATAAGCCGTATATGTGGGAGTC
CATGTCCTGCAGTGTGGCCTGATGTAATCAAACTGCCATATTTCAACACCATGAAACCAAAGAAGCAATA
TCGGCGGAAGTTAAGAGAAGAATTTGTTTTCATCCCCGCAGCTGCACTCGACTTATTCGATTACATGCTT
GCCTTGGATCCCAGTAAGCGCTGCACTGCTGAGCAGGCTCTTCAGTGTGAGTTCCTGCGAGACGTGGAAC
CCTCCAAAATGCCTCCACCAGACCTTCCTTTGTGGCAAGATTGTCATGAATTATGGAGTAAAAAGAGAAG
AAGACAGAAACAGATGGGCATGACTGATGATCTTTCCACAATCAAAGCCCCTAGGAAGGACCTGTCTCTG
GGCTTAGATGACAGCAGAACTAACACACCCCAGGGTGTGCTGCCACCCGCACAGTTGAAATCTCAGAGCA
ACTCAAATGTAGCACCTGTAATAACAGGCCCTGGACAGCCGTTAAACCACAGTGAATTGGCAATTCTTCT
AAACCTACTACAATCTAAATCAAGTGTTAATATGGCTGATTTTGTCCAAGTGTTGAACATTAAGGTAAAC
TCTGAGACTCAACAGCAGCTAAATAAAATAAACCTTCCTGCTGGAATTTTGGCAACAGGTGAAAAACAGA
CAGATCCATCAACACCACAACAGGAGTCTTCAAAATCATTGGGAGGAGTTCAGCCTTCACAGACCATCCA
GCCTAAAGTGGAAACTGATGCTGCCCAGGCTGCTGTGCAGAGTGCATTTGCAGTCCTCTTGACTCAGTTA
ATAAAGGCCCAACAGTCCAAACAGAAAGATGCCATGCTAGAGGAAAGGGAAAATGGATCAGGACATGAAG
CTCCATTGCAACTCAGGCCTCCTCTAGAACCGAGCACTCCTGGATCCGGGCAAGATGACCTCATCCAGCA
CCAAGACAGGAGGATATTGGAGCTGACACCAGAACCAGACCGGCCTCGAATTCTGCCTCCTGATCAACGG
CCTCCTGAACCTCCTGAACCACCACCAGTTACTGAGGAGGACCTAGATTATCGGACAGAAAACCAGCATG
TTCCTACCACTAGTTCTTCATTAACTGACCCACATGCTGGAGTGAAGGCAGCCCTCTTACAGCTGCTTGC
TCAGCATCAGCCCCAGGATGATCCCAAAAGAGAAGGTGGTATCGATTATCCCACAGGAGACACATATGTG
CCCAGTTCAGACTATAAGGACAACTTTGGATCTTCTTTCTCTGCCGCTCCTTACGTTAGCAGTGATGGTC
TAGGAAGTAGCTCCGCTGCTGCACCATTGGAAGCACGTAGTTTCATTGGAAACTCAGATATTCAGTCTCT
GGATAACTACAGTACTGCTTCATCTCACACTGGTGGTCCACCTCAAACTTCTGCCTTTACTGAGTCGTTT
GCCAGTTCAGTAGCTGGATATGGAGACATTTACCTCAATGCTGGTCCCATGTTGTTTAGTGGAGACAAGG
ACCATAGATTTGAATATAGCCATGGTCCTATCACAGTCCTCACAAACAGCAATGACCCTTCCACAGGGCC
AGAGAGTACTCATCCCTTGCCAGCAAAGATGCACAACTATAACTATGGTGGTAACTTACAGGAAAATCCA
GGTGGCCCTAGCCTCATGCATGGACAGACCTGGACTTCTCCTGCCCAAGGACCTGGATATTCACAAGGAT
ACAGGGGACACATTAGCACATCAGCTGGCAGAGGTCGAGGCAGAGGGTTACCATACTGACTCGAGAAGGG
CGAATTCGACCCAGCTTTCTTGTACAAAGTTGGCATTATAAAAAATAATTGCTCATCAATTTGTTGCAAC
GAACAGGTCACTATCAGTCAAAATAAAATCATTATTTGCCATCCAGCTGATATCCCCTATAGTGAGTCGT
ATTACATGGTCATAGCTGTTTCCTGGCAGCTCTGGCCCGTGTCTCAAAATCTCTGATGTTACATTGCACA
AGATAAAAATATATCATCATGCCTCCTCTAGACCAGCCAGGACAGAAATGCCTCGACTTCGCTGCTACCC
AAGGTTGCCGGGTGACGCACACCGTGGAAACGGATGAAGGCACGAACCCAGTGGACATAAGCCTGTTCGG
TTCGTAAGCTGTAATGCAAGTAGCGTATGCGCTCACGCAACTGGTCCAGAACCTTGACCGAACGCAGCGG
TGGTAACGGCGCAGTGGCGGTTTTCATGGCTTGTTATGACTGTTTTTTTGGGGTACAGTCTATGCCTCGG
GCATCCAAGCAGCAAGCGCGTTACGCCGTGGGTCGATGTTTGATGTTATGGAGCAGCAACGATGTTACGC
AGCAGGGCAGTCGCCCTAAAACAAAGTTAAACATTATGAGGGAAGCGGTGATCGCCGAAGTATCGACTCA
ACTATCAGAGGTAGTTGGCGTCATCGAGCGCCATCTCGAACCGACGTTGCTGGCCGTACATTTGTACGGC
TCCGCAGTGGATGGCGGCCTGAAGCCACACAGTGATATTGATTTGCTGGTTACGGTGACCGTAAGGCTTG
ATGAAACAACGCGGCGAGCTTTGATCAACGACCTTTTGGAAACTTCGGCTTCCCCTGGAGAGAGCGAGAT
TCTCCGCGCTGTAGAAGTCACCATTGTTGTGCACGACGACATCATTCCGTGGCGTTATCCAGCTAAGCGC
GAACTGCAATTTGGAGAATGGCAGCGCAATGACATTCTTGCAGGTATCTTCGAGCCAGCCACGATCGACA
TTGATCTGGCTATCTTGCTGACAAAAGCAAGAGAACATAGCGTTGCCTTGGTAGGTCCAGCGGCGGAGGA
ACTCTTTGATCCGGTTCCTGAACAGGATCTATTTGAGGCGCTAAATGAAACCTTAACGCTATGGAACTCG
CCGCCCGACTGGGCTGGCGATGAGCGAAATGTAGTGCTTACGTTGTCCCGCATTTGGTACAGCGCAGTAA
CCGGCAAAATCGCGCCGAAGGATGTCGCTGCCGACTGGGCAATGGAGCGCCTGCCGGCCCAGTATCAGCC
CGTCATACTTGAAGCTAGACAGGCTTATCTTGGACAAGAAGAAGATCGCTTGGCCTCGCGCGCAGATCAG
TTGGAAGAATTTGTCCACTACGTGAAAGGCGAGATCACCAAGGTAGTCGGCAAATAACCCTCGAGCCACC
CATGACCAAAATCCCTTAACGTGAGTTACGCGTCGTTCCACTGAGCGTCAGACCCCGTAGAAAAGATCAA
AGGATCTTCTTGAGATCCTTTTTTTCTGCGCGTAATCTGCTGCTTGCAAACAAAAAAACCACCGCTACCA
GCGGTGGTTTGTTTGCCGGATCAAGAGCTACCAACTCTTTTTCCGAAGGTAACTGGCTTCAGCAGAGCGC
AGATACCAAATACTGTTCTTCTAGTGTAGCCGTAGTTAGGCCACCACTTCAAGAACTCTGTAGCACCGCC
TACATACCTCGCTCTGCTAATCCTGTTACCAGTGGCTGCTGCCAGTGGCGATAAGTCGTGTCTTACCGGG
TTGGACTCAAGACGATAGTTACCGGATAAGGCGCAGCGGTCGGGCTGAACGGGGGGTTCGTGCACACAGC
CCAGCTTGGAGCGAACGACCTACACCGAACTGAGATACCTACAGCGTGAGCTATGAGAAAGCGCCACGCT
TCCCGAAGGGAGAAAGGCGGACAGGTATCCGGTAAGCGGCAGGGTCGGAACAGGAGAGCGCACGAGGGAG
CTTCCAGGGGGAAACGCCTGGTATCTTTATAGTCCTGTCGGGTTTCGCCACCTCTGACTTGAGCGTCGAT
TTTTGTGATGCTCGTCAGGGGGGCGGAGCCTATGGAAAAACGCCAGCAACGCGGCCTTTTTACGGTTCCT
GGCCTTTTGCTGGCCTTTTGCTCACATGTT
Features (pLannotate 1.2.2; 12 found; start..end, strand, type, name):
    121..213     +  CDS            lacI (fragment): lac repressor; lacI; The lac repressor binds to the lac operator to inhibit transcription in E. coli. This inhibition can be relieved by adding lactose or isopropyl-β-D-thiogalactopyranoside (IPTG).
    268..295     -  terminator     rrnB T2 terminator: transcription terminator T2 from the E. coli rrnB gene
    427..470     +  terminator     rrnB T1 terminator: Escherichia coli rrnB; transcription terminator T1 from the E. coli rrnB gene
    517..553     -  CDS            lacZα (fragment): LacZα fragment of β-galactosidase; lacZ fragment
    569..668     +  protein_bind   attL1: mutant version of attL; recombination site for the Gateway® LR reaction LR Clonase™
    704..5236    +  CDS            Cdk13: CDK13_MOUSE - Also known as Cdc2l5, Kiaa1791. Experimental evidence at protein level: Swiss-Prot protein existence level 1. Cyclin-dependent kinase which displays CTD kinase activity and is required for RNA splicing. Has CTD kinase activity by hyperphosphorylating the C-terminal heptapeptide repeat domain (CTD) of the largest RNA polymerase II subunit RPB1, thereby acting as a key regulator of transcription elongation. Required for RNA splicing, probably by phosphorylating SRSF1/SF2. Required during hematopoiesis. From Mus musculus (Mouse).
   5259..5358    -  protein_bind   attL2: mutant version of attL; recombination site for the Gateway® LR reaction LR Clonase™
   5376..5394    -  promoter       T7 promoter: promoter for bacteriophage T7 RNA polymerase
   5584..5607    +  promoter       Pc promoter (fragment): intI1 (promoter lies within the coding sequence); class 1 integron promoter
   5783..5839    +  CDS            GmR (fragment): gentamycin acetyltransferase; aacC1; confers resistance to gentamycin
   5846..6637    +  CDS            SmR: aminoglycoside adenylyltransferase (Murphy, 1985); aadA; confers resistance to spectinomycin and streptomycin
   6730..7318    +  rep_origin     ori: high-copy-number ColE1/pMB1/pBR322/pUC origin of replication
