[The description below was written by a language model from this plasmid's Addgene catalogue record and pLannotate feature annotations shown in this document.]
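Description:
pCR8/GW_TOPO_Cdk13_Untagged is a Gateway entry clone built on the commercial pCR8/GW/TOPO backbone, carrying the mouse cyclin-dependent kinase 13 (Cdk13) coding sequence with no epitope tag. The plasmid totals 7,380 bp, of which about 4.56 kb is insert placed by TOPO cloning into the unmodified 2.8 kb backbone. It is maintained in E. coli through a ColE1/pUC-type origin of replication, which the annotation describes as high-copy although the catalogue lists copy number as unknown. Selection is with spectinomycin, conferred by the aadA aminoglycoside adenylyltransferase (SmR) gene. The short lacI, lacZα, gentamicin-resistance and integron Pc promoter fragments detected in the annotation appear to be backbone remnants rather than functional cassettes.

The Cdk13 open reading frame corresponds to the NP_001074527.1 isoform and lies in the forward orientation between attL1 and attL2 sites. These sites allow it to be moved by an LR Clonase reaction into any attR-containing destination vector, where the promoter and any tags are supplied. The first 1,554 bp of the coding sequence were codon optimised to lower GC content. The entry vector has no promoter driving the insert. The rrnB T1 and T2 terminators upstream of attL1 shield the cloning site from read-through transcription, and a T7 promoter beyond attL2 points back toward the insert on the opposite strand.

Cdk13 encodes a kinase that phosphorylates the RNA polymerase II C-terminal domain and is implicated in transcription elongation and RNA splicing. This clone serves as a source of the untagged wild-type transgene for building expression constructs, and it was deposited in connection with work on oncogenic CDK13 mutations and nuclear RNA surveillance.
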