Addgene plasmid #127342: pCR8/GW_TOPO_Cdk13_Untagged
Purpose: Untagged mouse Cdk13 transgene (NP_001074527.1 isoform) cloned into Gateway entry vector
Depositing lab: Phil Sharp. Depositing organization: Massachusetts Institute of Technology. Publication: Oncogenic CDK13 mutations impede nuclear RNA surveillance. Insco ML, Abraham BJ, Dubbury SJ, Kaltheuner IH, Dust S, Wu C, Chen KY, Liu D, Bellaousov S, Cox AM, Martin BJE, Zhang T, Ludwig CG, Fabo T, Modhurima R, Esgdaille DE, Henriques T, Brown KM, Chanock SJ, Geyer M, Adelman K, Sharp PA, Young RA, Boutz PL, Zon LI. Science. 2023 Apr 21;380(6642):eabn7625. doi: 10.1126/science.abn7625. Epub 2023 Apr 21. PubMed 37079685.
Backbone
  Vector backbone: pCR8/GW/TOPO
  Backbone manufacturer: ThermoFisher
  Backbone size w/o insert (bp): 2817
  Total vector size (bp): 7380
  Modifications to backbone: None
  Vector type: Entry vector with transgene for gateway cloning
Growth in bacteria
  Bacterial resistance: Spectinomycin, 50 μg/mL
  Growth temperature: 37°C
  Growth strain: DH5alpha
  Copy number: Unknown
Gene/Insert
  Gene/Insert name: Cyclin Dependent Kinase 13 (alt name: Cdk13)
  Species: M. musculus (mouse)
  Insert size (bp): 4563
  Mutation: Base pairs 1-1554 of transgene are codon optimized to reduce GC content
  GenBank ID: NP_001074527.1
  Entrez Gene: Cdk13 (a.k.a. 2310015O17Rik, Cdc2l5)
  Promoter: None
  Cloning method: TOPO Cloning
  Sequencing primers: 5′ GW1 (Thermo); 3′ GW2 (Thermo)
Terms and licenses: Academic/Nonprofit Terms; Industry Terms: Not Available to Industry
Depositor comments: Please visit https://doi.org/10.1101/824193 for bioRxiv preprint.
How to cite: pCR8/GW_TOPO_Cdk13_Untagged was a gift from Phil Sharp (Addgene plasmid # 127342 ; http://n2t.net/addgene:127342 ; RRID:Addgene_127342)
